Addgene plasmid #175305: pH6HTC_IRP1-Halo
Purpose: Production of HaloTag fusion protein
Depositing lab: Claudia Kutter. Depositing organization: Karolinska Institutet. Publication: Large-scale identification of RBP-RNA interactions by RAPseq refines essentials of post-transcriptional gene regulation. Atanasoai I, Papavasileiou S, Preiß N, Kutter C. bioRxiv 2021.11.08.467743 10.1101/2021.11.08.467743.
Backbone
  Vector backbone: pH6HTC_minus_cer-region
  Vector type: Bacterial Expression ; Cell Free Expression
Growth in bacteria
  Bacterial resistance: Ampicillin, 100 μg/mL
  Growth temperature: 37°C
  Growth strain: DH5alpha
  Copy number: High Copy
Gene/Insert
  Gene/Insert name: IRP1 (alt name: ACO1)
  Species: H. sapiens (human)
  Entrez Gene: ACO1 (a.k.a. ACONS, HEL60, IREB1, IREBP, IREBP1, IRP1)
  Tag / fusion protein: HaloTag-6xHis (C terminal on backbone)
  Cloning method: Gibson Cloning
Terms and licenses: Academic/Nonprofit Terms; Industry Terms: Not Available to Industry
Depositor comments: Please visit https://doi.org/10.1101/2021.11.08.467743 for bioRxiv preprint.
How to cite: pH6HTC_IRP1-Halo was a gift from Claudia Kutter (Addgene plasmid # 175305 ; http://n2t.net/addgene:175305 ; RRID:Addgene_175305)
