[The description below was written by a language model from this plasmid's Addgene catalogue record and pLannotate feature annotations shown in this document.]
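Description:
pH6HTC_IRP1-Halo is a bacterial and cell-free expression plasmid for producing human IRP1 (iron regulatory protein 1, encoded by ACO1, also known as cytoplasmic aconitase) as a HaloTag fusion protein. It is built on a pH6HTC backbone from which the cer region has been removed, and the roughly 6.1 kb plasmid is maintained at high copy in E. coli through a ColE1/pUC-type origin, with ampicillin selection provided by the β-lactamase gene under its own promoter.

The expression cassette is driven by a T7 promoter, so transcription depends on bacteriophage T7 RNA polymerase supplied by a suitable host strain or a cell-free transcription-translation system. The ACO1 coding sequence, inserted by Gibson cloning, is followed in the same orientation by a TEV protease recognition site and then the HaloTag, a modified bacterial dehalogenase that bonds covalently to chloroalkane ligands. The catalogue lists the C-terminal tag as HaloTag-6xHis. The His tag is not annotated separately in the feature table, though a short gap between the end of the HaloTag annotation and the T7 terminator could accommodate it. The rrnB T1 and T2 terminators sit upstream of the T7 promoter and insulate the cassette from read-through transcription coming from the backbone. A short fragment annotated as Tn5 transposase spans the sequence origin and appears to be a backbone remnant rather than a functional element.

This arrangement allows the fusion protein to be immobilised covalently on chloroalkane resin or purified through the His tag, and the TEV site permits release of IRP1 from its tags. The associated publication concerns large-scale mapping of RNA-binding protein interactions with RNA, which fits the use of the Halo-tagged IRP1 as bait in such binding assays.
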