Features (pLannotate 1.2.2; 12 found; start..end, strand, type, name):
     94..198     +  promoter       AmpR promoter: bla
    199..1059    +  CDS            AmpR: β-lactamase; bla; confers resistance to ampicillin, carbenicillin, and related antibiotics
   1217..1805    -  rep_origin     ori: high-copy-number ColE1/pMB1/pBR322/pUC origin of replication
   1882..1968    +  terminator     rrnB T1 terminator: Escherichia coli rrnB; transcription terminator T1 from the E. coli rrnB gene
   2060..2087    +  terminator     rrnB T2 terminator: transcription terminator T2 from the E. coli rrnB gene
   2106..2149    +  promoter       AmpR promoter (fragment): bla
   2169..2187    +  promoter       T7 promoter: promoter for bacteriophage T7 RNA polymerase
   2257..4920    +  CDS            ACO1: ACOC_HUMAN - Also known as IREB1. Experimental evidence at protein level: Swiss-Prot protein existence level 1. Catalyzes the isomerization of citrate to isocitrate via cis- aconitate. From Homo sapiens (Human).
   4948..4968    +  CDS            TEV site: tobacco etch virus (TEV) protease recognition and cleavage site
   4984..5867    +  CDS            HaloTag® (fragment): modified bacterial dehalogenase that forms covalent bonds with chloroalkane derivatives
   5911..5958    +  terminator     T7 terminator: transcription terminator for bacteriophage T7 RNA polymerase
   5968..51      -  CDS            tnpA (fragment) (across the origin): TN5P_ECOLX - Also known as tnp. Experimental evidence at protein level: Swiss-Prot protein existence level 1. Mediates transposition of transposon Tn5 by a 'cut and paste' mechanism. First, the monomeric transposase binds the 19 bp inverted DNA repeats flanking the transposon. Then, dimerization of the DNA- bound transposase creates a synaptic DNA complex. After nicking of the first DNA strand, excision of the transposon proceeds through a series of intermediates. The transposase then mediates the insertion of the transposon at a new site by strand transfer. The activity of the wild- type tran
>Addgene plasmid #175305 | pH6HTC_IRP1-Halo | addgene full sequence | sequence record 345490 | Addgene NGS Result
CTGACATTCATCCGGGGTCAGCACCGTTTCTGCGGACTGGCTTTCTACGTAATGGTTTCTTAGACGTCAG
GTGGCACTTTTCGGGGAAATGTGCGCGGAACCCCTATTTGTTTATTTTTCTAAATACATTCAAATATGTA
TCCGCTCATGAGACAATAACCCTGATAAATGCTTCAATAATATTGAAAAAGGAAGAGTATGAGTATTCAA
CATTTCCGTGTCGCCCTTATTCCCTTTTTTGCGGCATTTTGCCTTCCTGTTTTTGCTCACCCAGAAACGC
TGGTGAAAGTAAAAGATGCTGAAGATCAGTTGGGTGCACGAGTGGGTTACATCGAACTGGATCTCAACAG
CGGTAAGATCCTTGAGAGTTTTCGCCCCGAAGAACGTTTTCCAATGATGAGCACTTTCAAAGTTCTGCTA
TGTGGCGCGGTATTATCCCGTATTGACGCCGGGCAAGAGCAACTCGGTCGCCGCATACACTATTCTCAGA
ATGACTTGGTTGAGTACTCACCAGTCACAGAAAAGCATCTTACGGATGGCATGACAGTAAGAGAATTATG
CAGTGCTGCCATAACCATGAGTGATAACACTGCGGCCAACTTACTTCTGACAACTATCGGAGGACCGAAG
GAGCTAACCGCTTTTTTGCACAACATGGGGGATCATGTAACTCGCCTTGATCGTTGGGAACCGGAGCTGA
ATGAAGCCATACCAAACGACGAGCGTGACACCACGATGCCTGTAGCAATGGCAACAACGTTGCGCAAACT
ATTAACTGGCGAACTACTTACTCTAGCTTCCCGGCAACAATTAATAGACTGGATGGAGGCGGATAAAGTT
GCAGGACCACTTCTGCGCTCGGCCCTTCCGGCTGGCTGGTTTATTGCTGATAAATCTGGAGCCGGTGAGC
GTGGGTCTCGCGGTATCATTGCAGCACTGGGGCCAGATGGTAAGCCCTCCCGTATCGTAGTTATCTACAC
GACGGGGAGTCAGGCAACTATGGATGAACGAAATAGACAGATCGCTGAGATAGGTGCCTCACTGATTAAG
CATTGGTAATTCGAAATGACCGACCAAGCGACGCCCAACCGGTATCAGCTCACTCAAAGGCGGTAATACG
GTTATCCACAGAATCAGGGGATAACGCAGGAAAGAACATGTGAGCAAAAGGCCAGCAAAAGGCCAGGAAC
CGTAAAAAGGCCGCGTTGCTGGCGTTTTTCCATAGGCTCCGCCCCCCTGACGAGCATCACAAAAATCGAC
GCTCAAGTCAGAGGTGGCGAAACCCGACAGGACTATAAAGATACCAGGCGTTTCCCCCTGGAAGCTCCCT
CGTGCGCTCTCCTGTTCCGACCCTGCCGCTTACCGGATACCTGTCCGCCTTTCTCCCTTCGGGAAGCGTG
GCGCTTTCTCATAGCTCACGCTGTAGGTATCTCAGTTCGGTGTAGGTCGTTCGCTCCAAGCTGGGCTGTG
TGCACGAACCCCCCGTTCAGCCCGACCGCTGCGCCTTATCCGGTAACTATCGTCTTGAGTCCAACCCGGT
AAGACACGACTTATCGCCACTGGCAGCAGCCACTGGTAACAGGATTAGCAGAGCGAGGTATGTAGGCGGT
GCTACAGAGTTCTTGAAGTGGTGGCCTAACTACGGCTACACTAGAAGGACAGTATTTGGTATCTGCGCTC
TGCTGAAGCCAGTTACCTTCGGAAAAAGAGTTGGTAGCTCTTGATCCGGCAAACAAACCACCGCTGGTAG
CGGTGGTTTTTTTGTTTGCAAGCAGCAGATTACGCGCAGAAAAAAAGGATTTCAAGAAGATCCTTTGATC
TTTTCTACGGGGTCTGACGCTCAGTGGAACGAAAACTCACGTTAAGGGCATAGCCAGGCATCAAATAAAA
CGAAAGGCTCAGTCGAAAGACTGGGCCTTTCGTTTTATCTGTTGTTTGTCGGTGAACGCTCTCCTGAGTA
GGACAAATCCGCCGGGAGCGGATTTGAACGTTGCGAAGCAACGGCCCGGAGGGTGGCGGGCAGGACGCCC
GCCATAAACTGCCAGGCATCAAATTAAGCAGAAGGCCATCCTGACGGATGGCCTTTTTGCGTTTCTACAA
ACTCTTTTGTTTATTTTTCTAAATACATTCAAATATGTATCCGCTCATGGATCTCGATCCCGCGAAATTA
ATACGACTCACTATAGGGTATTTTAACTTTACTAAGGAGCGATCGCTTCCGAATTCCTACCGCGGATATC
TAGAGCCACCATGGCGAGCAACCCATTCGCACACCTTGCTGAGCCATTGGATCCTGTACAACCAGGAAAG
AAATTCTTCAATTTGAATAAATTGGAGGATTCAAGATATGGGCGCTTACCATTTTCGATCAGAGTTCTTC
TGGAAGCAGCCATTCGGAATTGTGATGAGTTTTTGGTGAAGAAACAGGATATTGAAAATATTCTACATTG
GAATGTCACGCAGCACAAGAACATAGAAGTGCCATTTAAGCCTGCTCGTGTCATCCTGCAGGACTTTACG
GGTGTGCCCGCTGTGGTTGACTTTGCTGCAATGCGTGATGCTGTGAAAAAGTTAGGAGGAGATCCAGAGA
AAATAAACCCTGTCTGCCCTGCTGATCTTGTAATAGATCATTCCATCCAGGTTGATTTCAACAGAAGGGC
AGACAGTTTACAGAAGAATCAAGACCTGGAATTTGAAAGAAATAGAGAGCGATTTGAATTTTTAAAGTGG
GGTTCCCAGGCTTTTCACAACATGCGGATTATTCCCCCTGGCTCAGGAATCATCCACCAGGTGAATTTGG
AATATTTGGCAAGAGTGGTATTTGATCAGGATGGATATTATTACCCAGACAGCCTCGTGGGCACAGACTC
GCACACTACCATGATTGATGGCTTGGGCATTCTTGGTTGGGGTGTCGGTGGTATTGAAGCAGAAGCTGTC
ATGCTGGGTCAGCCAATCAGTATGGTGCTTCCTCAGGTGATTGGCTACAGGCTGATGGGGAAGCCCCACC
CTCTGGTAACATCCACTGACATCGTGCTCACCATTACCAAGCACCTCCGCCAGGTTGGGGTAGTGGGCAA
ATTTGTCGAGTTCTTCGGGCCTGGAGTAGCCCAGTTGTCCATTGCTGACCGAGCTACGATTGCTAACATG
TGTCCAGAGTACGGAGCAACTGCTGCCTTTTTCCCAGTTGATGAAGTTAGTATCACGTACCTGGTGCAAA
CAGGTCGTGATGAAGAAAAATTAAAGTATATTAAAAAATATCTTCAGGCTGTAGGAATGTTTCGAGATTT
CAATGACCCTTCTCAAGACCCAGACTTCACCCAGGTTGTGGAATTAGATTTGAAAACAGTAGTGCCTTGC
TGTAGTGGACCCAAAAGGCCTCAGGACAAAGTTGCTGTGTCCGACATGAAAAAGGACTTTGAGAGCTGCC
TTGGAGCCAAGCAAGGATTTAAAGGATTCCAAGTTGCTCCTGAACATCATAATGACCATAAGACCTTTAT
CTATGATAACACTGAGTTCACCCTTGCTCATGGTTCTGTGGTCATTGCTGCCATTACTAGCTGCACAAAC
ACCAGTAATCCGTCTGTGATGTTAGGGGCAGGATTGTTAGCAAAGAAAGCTGTGGATGCTGGCCTGAACG
TGATGCCTTACATCAAAACTAGCCTGTCTCCTGGGAGTGGCGTGGTCACCTACTACCTACAAGAAAGCGG
AGTCATGCCTTATCTGTCTCAGCTTGGGTTTGACGTGGTGGGCTATGGCTGCATGACCTGCATTGGCAAC
AGTGGGCCTTTACCTGAACCTGTGGTAGAAGCCATCACACAGGGAGACCTTGTAGCTGTTGGAGTACTAT
CTGGAAACAGGAATTTTGAAGGTCGAGTTCACCCCAACACCCGGGCCAACTATTTAGCCTCTCCCCCCTT
AGTAATAGCATATGCAATTGCTGGAACCATCAGAATCGACTTTGAGAAAGAGCCATTGGGAGTAAATGCA
AAGGGACAGCAGGTATTTCTGAAAGATATCTGGCCGACTAGAGACGAGATCCAGGCAGTGGAGCGTCAGT
ATGTCATCCCGGGGATGTTTAAGGAAGTCTATCAGAAAATAGAGACTGTGAATGAAAGCTGGAATGCCTT
AGCAACCCCATCAGATAAGCTGTTTTTCTGGAATTCCAAATCTACGTATATCAAATCACCACCATTCTTT
GAAAACCTGACTTTGGATCTTCAGCCCCCTAAATCTATAGTGGATGCCTATGTGCTGCTAAATTTGGGAG
ATTCGGTAACAACTGACCACATCTCCCCAGCTGGAAATATTGCAAGAAACAGTCCTGCTGCTCGCTACTT
AACTAACAGAGGCCTAACTCCACGAGAATTCAACTCCTATGGCTCCCGCCGAGGTAATGACGCCGTCATG
GCACGGGGAACATTTGCCAACATTCGCTTGTTAAACAGATTTTTGAACAAGCAGGCACCACAGACTATCC
ATCTGCCTTCTGGGGAAATCCTTGATGTGTTTGATGCTGCTGAGCGGTACCAGCAGGCAGGCCTTCCCCT
GATCGTTCTGGCTGGCAAAGAGTACGGTGCAGGCAGCTCCCGAGACTGGGCAGCTAAGGGCCCTTTCCTG
CTGGGAATCAAAGCCGTCCTGGCCGAGAGCTACGAGCGCATTCACCGCAGTAACCTGGTTGGGATGGGTG
TGATCCCACTTGAATATCTCCCTGGTGAGAATGCAGATGCCCTGGGGCTCACAGGGCAAGAACGATACAC
TATCATTATTCCAGAAAACCTCAAACCACAAATGAAAGTCCAGGTCAAGCTGGATACTGGCAAGACCTTC
CAGGCTGTCATGAGGTTTGACACTGATGTGGAGCTCACTTATTTCCTCAACGGGGGCATCCTCAACTACA
TGATCCGCAAGATGGCCAAGGGCGGCTCCGGCCTCGAGCCAACCACTGAGGATCTGTACTTTCAGAGCGA
TAACGATGGATCCGAAATCGGTACTGGCTTTCCATTCGACCCCCATTATGTGGAAGTCCTGGGCGAGCGC
ATGCACTACGTCGATGTTGGTCCGCGCGATGGCACCCCTGTGCTGTTCCTGCACGGTAACCCGACCTCCT
CCTACGTGTGGCGCAACATCATCCCGCATGTTGCACCGACCCATCGCTGCATTGCTCCAGACCTGATCGG
TATGGGCAAATCCGACAAACCAGACCTGGGTTATTTCTTCGACGACCACGTCCGCTTCATGGATGCCTTC
ATCGAAGCCCTGGGTCTGGAAGAGGTCGTCCTGGTCATTCACGACTGGGGCTCCGCTCTGGGTTTCCACT
GGGCCAAGCGCAATCCAGAGCGCGTCAAAGGTATTGCATTTATGGAGTTCATCCGCCCTATCCCGACCTG
GGACGAATGGCCAGAATTTGCCCGCGAGACCTTCCAGGCCTTCCGCACCACCGACGTCGGCCGCAAGCTG
ATCATCGATCAGAACGTTTTTATCGAGGGTACGCTGCCGATGGGTGTCGTCCGCCCGCTGACTGAAGTCG
AGATGGACCATTACCGCGAGCCGTTCCTGAATCCTGTTGACCGCGAGCCACTGTGGCGCTTCCCAAACGA
GCTGCCAATCGCCGGTGAGCCAGCGAACATCGTCGCGCTGGTCGAAGAATACATGGACTGGCTGCACCAG
TCCCCTGTCCCGAAGCTGCTGTTCTGGGGCACCCCAGGCGTTCTGATCCCACCGGCCGAAGCCGCTCGCC
TGGCCAAAAGCCTGCCTAACTGCAAGGCTGTGGACATCGGCCCGGGTCTGAATCTGCTGCAAGAAGACAA
CCCGGACCTGATCGGCAGCGAGATCGCGCGCTGGCTGTCTACTCTGGAGATTTCCGGTCATCATCACCAT
CACCACTAATAGTCAACCGCTGAGCAATAACTAGCATAACCCCTTGGGGCCTCTAAACGGGTCTTGAGGG
GTTTTTTGCTGAAAGGAGGAACTATATCCGGTTCGCTTGCTGTCCATAAAACCGCCCAGTCTAGCTATCG
CCATGTAAGCCCACTGCAAGCTACCTGCTTTCTCTTTGCGCTTGCGTTTTCCCTTGTCCAGATAGCCCAG
TAG
